>Addgene plasmid #240111 | pL6puro-JeT-pmRevErbA-Electra2-NLS-Pest | addgene full sequence | sequence record 481759 | Addgene NGS Result
AATGTAGTCTTATGCAATACTCTTGTAGTCTTGCAACATGGTAACGATGAGTTAGCAACATGCCTTACAA
GGAGAGAAAAAGCACCGTGCATGCCGATTGGTGGAAGTAAGGTGGTACGATCGTGCCTTATTAGGAAGGC
AACAGACGGGTCTGACATGGATTGGACGAACCACTGAATTGCCGCATTGCAGAGATATTGTATTTAAGTG
CCTAGCTCGATACATAAACGGGTCTCTCTGGTTAGACCAGATCTGAGCCTGGGAGCTCTCTGGCTAACTA
GGGAACCCACTGCTTAAGCCTCAATAAAGCTTGCCTTGAGTGCTTCAAGTAGTGTGTGCCCGTCTGTTGT
GTGACTCTGGTAACTAGAGATCCCTCAGACCCTTTTAGTCAGTGTGGAAAATCTCTAGCAGTGGCGCCCG
AACAGGGACTTGAAAGCGAAAGGGAAACCAGAGGAGCTCTCTCGACGCAGGACTCGGCTTGCTGAAGCGC
GCACGGCAAGAGGCGAGGGGCGGCGACTGGTGAGTACGCCAAAAATTTTGACTAGCGGAGGCTAGAAGGA
GAGAGATGGGTGCGAGAGCGTCAGTATTAAGCGGGGGAGAATTAGATCGCGATGGGAAAAAATTCGGTTA
AGGCCAGGGGGAAAGAAAAAATATAAATTAAAACATATAGTATGGGCAAGCAGGGAGCTAGAACGATTCG
CAGTTAATCCTGGCCTGTTAGAAACATCAGAAGGCTGTAGACAAATACTGGGACAGCTACAACCATCCCT
TCAGACAGGATCAGAAGAACTTAGATCATTATATAATACAGTAGCAACCCTCTATTGTGTGCATCAAAGG
ATAGAGATAAAAGACACCAAGGAAGCTTTAGACAAGATAGAGGAAGAGCAAAACAAAAGTAAGACCACCG
CACAGCAAGCGGCCGCTGATCTTCAGACCTGGAGGAGGAGATATGAGGGACAATTGGAGAAGTGAATTAT
ATAAATATAAAGTAGTAAAAATTGAACCATTAGGAGTAGCACCCACCAAGGCAAAGAGAAGAGTGGTGCA
GAGAGAAAAAAGAGCAGTGGGAATAGGAGCTTTGTTCCTTGGGTTCTTGGGAGCAGCAGGAAGCACTATG
GGCGCAGCGTCAATGACGCTGACGGTACAGGCCAGACAATTATTGTCTGGTATAGTGCAGCAGCAGAACA
ATTTGCTGAGGGCTATTGAGGCGCAACAGCATCTGTTGCAACTCACAGTCTGGGGCATCAAGCAGCTCCA
GGCAAGAATCCTGGCTGTGGAAAGATACCTAAAGGATCAACAGCTCCTGGGGATTTGGGGTTGCTCTGGA
AAACTCATTTGCACCACTGCTGTGCCTTGGAATGCTAGTTGGAGTAATAAATCTCTGGAACAGATTTGGA
ATCACACGACCTGGATGGAGTGGGACAGAGAAATTAACAATTACACAAGCTTAATACACTCCTTAATTGA
AGAATCGCAAAACCAGCAAGAAAAGAATGAACAAGAATTATTGGAATTAGATAAATGGGCAAGTTTGTGG
AATTGGTTTAACATAACAAATTGGCTGTGGTATATAAAATTATTCATAATGATAGTAGGAGGCTTGGTAG
GTTTAAGAATAGTTTTTGCTGTACTTTCTATAGTGAATAGAGTTAGGCAGGGATATTCACCATTATCGTT
TCAGACCCACCTCCCAACCCCGAGGGGACCCGACAGGCCCGAAGGAATAGAAGAAGAAGGTGGAGAGAGA
GACAGAGACAGATCCATTCGATTAGTGAACGGATCTCGACGGTATCGCTAGCTTTTAAAAGAAAAGGGGG
GATTGGGGGGTACAGTGCAGGGGAAAGAATAGTAGACATAATAGCAACAGACATACAAACTAAAGAATTA
CAAAAACAAATTACAAAAATTCAAAATTTTACTAGTGATTATCGGATCAACTTTGTATAGAAAAGTTGCC
CTCTCTCTATGAGGACCTCAGAGCACTTTCCCTTTGTTCTCCTTTTTATTTCCCAGACAAAGGGAAATGA
CTCACCCCAAAGTCACTTGAGTGGGCAGTGTGGTGTCATATAAGCAAACAGGGAGTCCCTAGGGATATCG
AATTCGGGCGGAGTTAGGGCGGAGCCAATCAGCGTGCGCCGTTCCGAAAGTTGCCTTTTATGGCTGGGCG
GAGAATGGGCGGTGAACGCCGATGATTATATAAGGACGCGCCGGGTGTGGCACAGCTAGTTCCGTCGCAG
CCGGGATTTGGGTCGCGGTTCTTGTTTGTGGATCCCTGTGATCGTCACTTGACAGATATCCCCGTGCTAT
GCCAGTCCTACCCGTGGGGGCTGGGGTTAGGGTGAAGAAGAGAAAGGGGTTTTATTTACACTGCTTGTCG
CCCACCTTGTCACCATAGCAAAAGATGCTTAAGTTCTTGATTTAAGGGAAATCTCTCCTCCCAGCTTGTC
TTTCTCCCCCTAGTCACCACTAACCTCAGGGTGAGGTCAGTTCTCCAATCACGTGAAGCTCTCACGTTTG
CTAGGTTTGCAGAAAGGGCCTTTTAGCTTTGATCTTCCACGGAGCAGTAAAGCTTGCCAGGCCCTCCCCA
GGAATTCACATGCCCTTGCCATACAAGGCTTTCCAAACACGCCACCCTGACTCTTCAGAAAACCCCACCC
CAGTCCACTTTCAGCTCCTCCCCGCTGCCAGCAAGCACTTTTGCAAAGCAGAAAAGGAATAGGCACACTC
CACCTACATTGTCAGTAGACTACAAATCCCAACAATCCTGGCGGTGCGCAGGCGCACAGATCTCAACGTG
CCGGCTGCTGGAAAAGTGTGTCACTGGGGCACGAGGCGCTCCCTGGAATCACATGGTACCTGCTCCAGTG
CCGCGTGCGGCCCGGGAACCCTGGGCTGCTGGCGCCTGCGCAGAGCCCTCTGTCCCAGGGAAAGGCTCGG
GCAAAAGGCGGTTGAGATTGGCAGAGTGAAATATTACTGCTGAGGAAACGTAGCAGGGCACACGTCTCTC
TTTGCGTCCTGGTGCCTCATTTCTCCATCACCTACTTACTTCCTGGTTGCAGCTTCTCTTCCTTTGGGAC
TTTTGCACCCGGAGCTCCAGATTCATTACCCTGCTTCACTGCGGAGCCTTCAGGAGTGGCATCCGGTGCA
CTGCAGAGACCCGACTCTCCTTGCTACCTTATAGCCAGAACTGCTGCAGGCTGATTCTTCACACACACAC
TCTCTGCTCTTCCCATGCAAATCAGATCTCAGGTGCCTCAGCGTCCTACCCTTCTGGAGGGCTGCAGTAT
AGCCACCCCAAGACCTTACTGCTCAGTGCCTGGAATCCTGATTGCGAACTGCGGGGCTCACTCGTCTCCC
TCAGCCATTGCCCAGGGGGCGAGAGAGGCCATCACAACCTCCAGTTTGTGTCAAGGTCCAGTTTGAATGA
CCGCTTTCAGCTGGTGAAGACATGACGACCCTGGACTCCAATAACAACACAGGTACTGAGATTCTTATCT
TTGCTCAGGGCTCACATGGCTGCAGAGCCGGGCCCACGTGCTGCATTTGTTTTCATTCAGTAGAAGCCGT
GGCCGCCATCTCATTGGTCATTGCCTCCCGGCCTCGTTACATAATGAGCTCCGCCCCTCAAGTTGCCGGA
GCAACGCTTGTCGCCTTCTCTCCTCCCCTCAGTTGTCCCGGCCCAGCTTGGTTTTAGGGCCAGCCTACGA
CCCAGGACGCCCGGGAGGGGCGGGGCGAGGGCGGGGTTTTCCTTGCGACAGAAGGGAAGCGGAGAAGGCG
GTGCTTCGAGTTCCGGGGTTCCTCGTTGGGGTGCCACGTGCGAGGGGCACACGTGGAGTGGGGACGTGAG
GCCAGCTGAGGGCCAGGCTCCCGCCCCGCCCTTCTCCGCCTAGATCTGGGTGAAGCTGGGCTGACTCACC
GCCCCCGCCTGGCTTCTTTTCCTCTCAGAAAATAACCCATCCTCCAACCCAGCCGTGAAACCATAGCCGG
GTAACCATTCTGTGACTTATTTTACAGGCAGGGTTCACCCTGACCAACCTTGAGCTATTTTAAGGTTGCC
CTGCCTGGTTTAGTGTGTGTCAGTGGGTGAGCAAGACATGTGCTTCTGTCGACTCGGTGGCATGGCATGT
GTCACCTCACACACGTGTCTGAGGATCCTCCCCTTTCCCCACTCCACCCATGGCCGGCCAGGCTAAGTAC
TTGGCAGAGGTGTGGCAGACAAGTGGCCCTTCTCTTCTGTGCATACCACAGGAGCCGAATCACCTGGCCC
GCAATGTAACCAGAGGGACAGAGCCGCTGGCTGAGTGGCTATAGAGCTAAAGTTACCACCGGGCTGAGAA
GGAAGGGGAATTCCTAAATCCCTAGAATGGATACTTTGTTTCTCCCTTTCATCTCCTGCAACTCATCTGA
GTCTTATCTGTCACATTTCTAAGTCTCTTGTGACTCATCTCTCAGAGGCCAGAGCCAGGCTGAACAGAGA
GTCCTTCCCTGCAGTACTCTATGAGAATATGTCTTTGGGTGTTCTCTTATTTAGGTGGTGTTATCACCTA
CATTGGCTCTAGTGGCTCCTCCCCGAGCCGGACCAGCCCGGAGTCCCTCTACAGTGACAGCTCCAATGGC
AGCTTCCAGTCCCTGACTCAAGGTTGTCCCACATACTTCCCACCATCAACGCGTGTGTCTAAGGGCGAAG
AGCTGATCGAGGAAAATATGCGTATGAAGGTGGTCATGGAAGGTTCGGTCAACGGCCACCAATTCAAATG
CACAGGTGAAGGAGAAGGCAGACCGTACGAGGGAGTGCAAACCATGAGGATCAAAGTCATCGAGGGAGGA
CCCCTGCCATTTGCCTTTGACATTCTTGCCACGTCGTTCCTGTTCGGCAGCAAGACCTTTATCAAGTACC
CGGCCGACATCCCTGATTTCTTCGAACAGTCCTTTCCTGAGGGCTTTACTTGGGAAAGAGTTACGAGATA
CGAAGATGGTGGAGTAGTCACCGTCACGCAGGACACCAGCCTTGAGGATGGTGGGCTCGTCTACAACGTC
AAGGTCAGAGGGGTAAACTTTCACTCCAAGGGTCCCGTGATGCAGAAGAAGACCGAGGGTTGGGAGCCTT
TCACAGAGATGATGTATCCAGCAGATGGTGGTCTGAGAGGATATACCGACATCGCACTGAAAGTTGATGG
TGGTGGCCATCTGCACGCCAACATCGTGACAACTTACAGGTCAAAAAAGACCGTCGGGAACATCAAGATG
CCCGGTGTCCATGCCGTTGATTACCGCCTGGAAAGGATCGAAGAGAGTGACAATGAAACCTACGTAGTGC
TAAGAGAAGTGGCAGTTGCCAAATACAGCAACCTTGGTGGTGGCATGGACGAGCTGTTCAAGTCTAGACC
TCCAAAAAAGAAGAGAAAGGTAGAAGACCCCTTGTACAAGAGCCATGGCTTCCCGCCGGCTGTGGCTGCT
CAGGATGATGGCACGCTGCCCATGTCCTGTGCCCAGGAGAGCGGGATGGACCGTCACCCTGCAGCCTGTG
CTCCTGCTAGGATCAATGTGTGACTCGAGCCCGCCCGGCCGGCCTTCTGCCGCTGCCCCCTTGTACAGAA
TCGAACTCTGCACTTCTCTCTCCTTTACGAGACGAAAAGGAAAAGCAAACCAGAATCTTATTTATATTGT
TATAAAATATTCCAAGATGAGCCTCTGGCCCCCTGAGCCTTCTTGTAAATAACTCTTCCCCCACCCCCAC
CGCCATGCTCCCATCCTCCCCTATTTAAACCACTCTTGCTCTCTCCACCCTCCTCTGGCCCCTCGATTTG
TTCTGTTCCTGTCTCAAATCCAATAGTTCACAGCTGACAAGTTTGTACAAAAAAGCAGGCTTTCTACCGG
GTAGGGGAGGCGCTTTTCCCAAGGCAGTCTGGAGCATGCGCTTTAGCAGCCCCGCTGGGCACTTGGCGCT
ACACAAGTGGCCTCTGGCCTCGCACACATTCCACATCCACCGGTAGGCGCCAACCGGCTCCGTTCTTTGG
TGGCCCCTTCGCGCCACCTTCTACTCCTCCCCTAGTCAGGAAGTTCCCCCCCGCCCCGCAGCTCGCGTCG
TGCAGGACGTGACAAATGGAAGTAGCACGTCTCACTAGTCTCGTGCAGATGGACAGCACCGCTGAGCAAT
GGAAGCGGGTAGGCCTTTGGGGCAGCGGCCAATAGCAGCTTTGCTCCTTCGCTTTCTGGGCTCAGAGGCT
GGGAAGGGGTGGGTCCGGGGGCGGGCTCAGGGGCGGGCTCAGGGGCGGGGCGGGCGCCCGAAGGTCCTCC
GGAGGCCCGGCATTCTGCACGCTTCAAAAGCGCACGTCTGCCGCGCTGTTCTCCTCTTCCTCATCTCCGG
GCCTTTCGACCTGCCACCATGACCGAGTACAAGCCCACGGTGCGCCTCGCCACCCGCGACGACGTCCCCA
GGGCCGTACGCACCCTCGCCGCCGCGTTCGCCGACTACCCCGCCACGCGCCACACCGTCGATCCGGACCG
CCACATCGAGCGGGTCACCGAGCTGCAAGAACTCTTCCTCACGCGCGTCGGGCTCGACATCGGCAAGGTG
TGGGTCGCGGACGACGGCGCCGCGGTGGCGGTCTGGACCACGCCGGAGAGCGTCGAAGCGGGGGCGGTGT
TCGCCGAGATCGGCCCGCGCATGGCCGAGTTGAGCGGTTCCCGGCTGGCCGCGCAGCAACAGATGGAAGG
CCTCCTGGCGCCGCACCGGCCCAAGGAGCCCGCGTGGTTCCTGGCCACCGTCGGCGTCTCGCCCGACCAC
CAGGGCAAGGGTCTGGGCAGCGCCGTCGTGCTCCCCGGAGTGGAGGCGGCCGAGCGCGCCGGGGTGCCCG
CCTTCCTGGAGACCTCCGCGCCCCGCAACCTCCCCTTCTACGAGCGGCTCGGCTTCACCGTCACCGCCGA
CGTCGAGGTGCCCGAAGGACCGCGCACCTGGTGCATGACCCGCAAGCCCGGTGCCTGAACCCAGCTTTCT
TGTACAAAGTGGTGATAATCGAATTCCGATAATCAACCTCTGGATTACAAAATTTGTGAAAGATTGACTG
GTATTCTTAACTATGTTGCTCCTTTTACGCTATGTGGATACGCTGCTTTAATGCCTTTGTATCATGCTAT
TGCTTCCCGTATGGCTTTCATTTTCTCCTCCTTGTATAAATCCTGGTTGCTGTCTCTTTATGAGGAGTTG
TGGCCCGTTGTCAGGCAACGTGGCGTGGTGTGCACTGTGTTTGCTGACGCAACCCCCACTGGTTGGGGCA
TTGCCACCACCTGTCAGCTCCTTTCCGGGACTTTCGCTTTCCCCCTCCCTATTGCCACGGCGGAACTCAT
CGCCGCCTGCCTTGCCCGCTGCTGGACAGGGGCTCGGCTGTTGGGCACTGACAATTCCGTGGTGTTGTCG
GGGAAGCTGACGTCCTTTCCATGGCTGCTCGCCTGTGTTGCCACCTGGATTCTGCGCGGGACGTCCTTCT
GCTACGTCCCTTCGGCCCTCAATCCAGCGGACCTTCCTTCCCGCGGCCTGCTGCCGGCTCTGCGGCCTCT
TCCGCGTCTTCGCCTTCGCCCTCAGACGAGTCGGATCTCCCTTTGGGCCGCCTCCCCGCATCGGGAATTC
CCGCGGTTCGCTTTAAGACCAATGACTTACAAGGCAGCTGTAGATCTTAGCCACTTTTTAAAAGAAAAGG
GGGGACTGGAAGGGCTAATTCACTCCCAACGAAGACAAGATCTGCTTTTTGCTTGTACTGGGTCTCTCTG
GTTAGACCAGATCTGAGCCTGGGAGCTCTCTGGCTAACTAGGGAACCCACTGCTTAAGCCTCAATAAAGC
TTGCCTTGAGTGCTTCAAGTAGTGTGTGCCCGTCTGTTGTGTGACTCTGGTAACTAGAGATCCCTCAGAC
CCTTTTAGTCAGTGTGGAAAATCTCTAGCAGTAGTAGTTCATGTCATCTTATTATTCAGTATTTATAACT
TGCAAAGAAATGAATATCAGAGAGTGAGAGGAACTTGTTTATTGCAGCTTATAATGGTTACAAATAAAGC
AATAGCATCACAAATTTCACAAATAAAGCATTTTTTTCACTGCATTCTAGTTGTGGTTTGTCCAAACTCA
TCAATGTATCTTATCATGTCTGGCTCTAGCTATCCCGCCCCTAACTCCGCCCATCCCGCCCCTAACTCCG
CCCAGTTCCGCCCATTCTCCGCCCCATGGCTGACTAATTTTTTTTATTTATGCAGAGGCCGAGGCCGCCT
CGGCCTCTGAGCTATTCCAGAAGTAGTGAGGAGGCTTTTTTGGAGGCCTAGGGACGTACCCAATTCGCCC
TATAGTGAGTCGTATTACGCGCGCTCACTGGCCGTCGTTTTACAACGTCGTGACTGGGAAAACCCTGGCG
TTACCCAACTTAATCGCCTTGCAGCACATCCCCCTTTCGCCAGCTGGCGTAATAGCGAAGAGGCCCGCAC
CGATCGCCCTTCCCAACAGTTGCGCAGCCTGAATGGCGAATGGG
[124 nt withheld, positions 8515-8638]
C
[91 nt withheld, positions 8640-8730]
A
[49 nt withheld, positions 8732-8780]
CCTTTGACGTTGGAGTCCACGTTCTTT
[37 nt withheld, positions 8808-8844]
ACCCTATCTCGGTCTATTCTTTTGATTTATAAGGGATTTTGCCGATTTCGGCCTATTGGTTAAAAAATGA
GCTGATTTAACAAAAATTTAACGCGAATTTTAACAAAATATTAACGCTTACAATTTAGGTGGCACTTTTC
GGGGAAATGTGCGCGGAACCCCTATTTGTTTATTTTTCTAAATACATTCAAATATGTATCCGCTCATGAG
ACAATAACCCTGATAAATGCTTCAATAATATTGAAAAAGGAAGAGTATGAGTATTCAACATTTCCGTGTC
GCCCTTATTCCCTTTTTTGCGGCATTTTGCCTTCCTGTTTTTGCTCACCCAGAAACGCTGGTGAAAGTAA
AAGATGCTGAAGATCAGTTGGGTGCACGAGTGGGTTACATCGAACTGGATCTCAACAGCGGTAAGATCCT
TGAGAGTTTTCGCCCCGAAGAACGTTTTCCAATGATGAGCACTTTTAAAGTTCTGCTATGTGGCGCGGTA
TTATCCCGTATTGACGCCGGGCAAGAGCAACTCGGTCGCCGCATACACTATTCTCAGAATGACTTGGTTG
AGTACTCACCAGTCACAGAAAAGCATCTTACGGATGGCATGACAGTAAGAGAATTATGCAGTGCTGCCAT
AACCATGAGTGATAACACTGCGGCCAACTTACTTCTGACAACGATCGGAGGACCGAAGGAGCTAACCGCT
TTTTTGCACAACATGGGGGATCATGTAACTCGCCTTGATCGTTGGGAACCGGAGCTGAATGAAGCCATAC
CAAACGACGAGCGTGACACCACGATGCCTGTAGCAATGGCAACAACGTTGCGCAAACTATTAACTGGCGA
ACTACTTACTCTAGCTTCCCGGCAACAATTAATAGACTGGATGGAGGCGGATAAAGTTGCAGGACCACTT
CTGCGCTCGGCCCTTCCGGCTGGCTGGTTTATTGCTGATAAATCTGGAGCCGGTGAGCGTGGGTCTCGCG
GTATCATTGCAGCACTGGGGCCAGATGGTAAGCCCTCCCGTATCGTAGTTATCTACACGACGGGGAGTCA
GGCAACTATGGATGAACGAAATAGACAGATCGCTGAGATAGGTGCCTCACTGATTAAGCATTGGTAACTG
TCAGACCAAGTTTACTCATATATACTTTAGATTGATTTAAAACTTCATTTTTAATTTAAAAGGATCTAGG
TGAAGATCCTTTTTGATAATCTCATGACCAAAATCCCTTAACGTGAGTTTTCGTTCCACTGAGCGTCAGA
CCCCGTAGAAAAGATCAAAGGATCTTCTTGAGATCCTTTTTTTCTGCGCGTAATCTGCTGCTTGCAAACA
AAAAAACCACCGCTACCAGCGGTGGTTTGTTTGCCGGATCAAGAGCTACCAACTCTTTTTCCGAAGGTAA
CTGGCTTCAGCAGAGCGCAGATACCAAATACTGTTCTTCTAGTGTAGCCGTAGTTAGGCCACCACTTCAA
GAACTCTGTAGCACCGCCTACATACCTCGCTCTGCTAATCCTGTTACCAGTGGCTGCTGCCAGTGGCGAT
AAGTCGTGTCTTACCGGGTTGGACTCAAGACGATAGTTACCGGATAAGGCGCAGCGGTCGGGCTGAACGG
GGGGTTCGTGCACACAGCCCAGCTTGGAGCGAACGACCTACACCGAACTGAGATACCTACAGCGTGAGCT
ATGAGAAAGCGCCACGCTTCCCGAAGAGAGAAAGGCGGACAGGTATCCGGTAAGCGGCAGGGTCGGAACA
GGAGAGCGCACGAGGGAGCTTCCAGGGGGAAACGCCTGGTATCTTTATAGTCCTGTCGGGTTTCGCCACC
TCTGACTTGAGCGTCGATTTTTGTGATGCTCGTCAGGGGGGCGGAGCCTATGGAAAAACGCCAGCAACGC
GGCCTTTTTACGGTTCCTGGCCTTTTGCTGGCCTTTTGCTCACATGTTCTTTCCTGCGTTATCCCCTGAT
TCTGTGGATAACCGTATTACCGCCTTTGAGTGAGCTGATACCGCTCGCCGCAGCCGAACGACCGAGCGCA
GCGAGTCAGTGAGCGAGGAAGCGGAAGAGCGCCCAATACGCAAACCGCCTCTCCCCGCGCGTTGGCCGAT
TCATTAATGCAGCTGGCACGACAGGTTTCCCGACTGGAAAGCGGGCAGTGAGCGCAACGCAATTAATGTG
AGTTAGCTCACTCATTAGGCACCCCAGGCTTTACACTTTATGCTTCCGGCTCGTATGTTGTGTGGAATTG
TGAGCGGATAACAATTTCACACAGGAAACAGCTATGACCATGATTACGCCAAGCGCGCAATTAACCCTCA
CTAAAGGGAACAAAAGCTGGAGCTGCAAGCTT
Features (pLannotate 1.2.2; 34 found; start..end, strand, type, name):
      3..229     +  promoter       RSV promoter: Rous sarcoma virus enhancer/promoter
    230..410     +  LTR            5' LTR (truncated): truncated 5' long terminal repeat (LTR) from HIV-1
    457..582     +  misc_feature   HIV-1 Ψ: packaging signal of human immunodeficiency virus type 1
    566..929     +  CDS            HIV-1 gag (fragment): gag protein from human immunodeficiency virus 1; gag
   1075..1308    +  misc_feature   RRE: The Rev response element (RRE) of HIV-1 allows for Rev-dependent mRNA export from the nucleus to the cytoplasm.
   1685..1785    +  CDS            Rev (fragment): human immunodeficiency virus 1 (HIV-1) Rev protein; rev; enhances nuclear export of unspliced and incompletely spliced viral mRNAs
   1803..1920    +  misc_feature   cPPT/CTS: central polypurine tract and central termination sequence of HIV-1
   1938..1958    +  protein_bind   attB4: mutant version of attB; core recombination site for the Gateway® BP reaction BP Clonase™
   2177..2291    +  promoter       UbC promoter (fragment): human ubiquitin C promoter
   4534..4668    +  CDS            Nr1d1 (fragment): NR1D1_MOUSE - Also known as Ear1. Experimental evidence at protein level: Swiss-Prot protein existence level 1. Transcriptional repressor which coordinates circadian rhythm and metabolic pathways in a heme-dependent manner. Integral component of the complex transcription machinery that governs circadian rhythmicity and forms a critical negative limb of the circadian clock by directly repressing the expression of core clock components ARTNL/BMAL1, CLOCK and CRY1. Also regulates genes involved in metabolic functions, including lipid and bile acid metabolism, adipogenesis, gluconeogenesis and the
   4675..5382    +  CDS            mRuby3: monomeric red fluorescent protein derived from mRuby2, with improved brightness and photostability (Bajar et al., 2016)
   5392..5412    +  CDS            SV40 NLS: nuclear localization signal of SV40 (simian virus 40) large T antigen
   5431..5551    +  CDS            d1EGFP (fragment): EGFP destabilized by fusion to a mutated version of residues 422-461 of mouse ornithine decarboxylase, giving an in vivo half-life of ~1 hour mammalian codon-optimized
   5560..5655    -  CDS            THRA (fragment): THA_HUMAN - Also known as EAR7, ERBA1, NR1A1, THRA1, THRA2. Experimental evidence at protein level: Swiss-Prot protein existence level 1. [Isoform Alpha-2]: Does not bind thyroid hormone and functions as a weak dominant negative inhibitor of thyroid hormone action. From Homo sapiens (Human).
   5847..5871    +  protein_bind   attB1: mutant version of attB; recombination site for the Gateway® BP reaction BP Clonase™
   5879..6378    +  promoter       PGK promoter: mouse phosphoglycerate kinase 1 promoter
   6389..6988    +  CDS            PuroR: puromycin N-acetyltransferase; pac from Streptomyces alboniger; confers resistance to puromycin
   6989..7013    -  protein_bind   attB2: mutant version of attB; recombination site for the Gateway® BP reaction BP Clonase™
   7031..7619    +  misc_feature   WPRE: woodchuck hepatitis virus posttranscriptional regulatory element
   7686..7705    +  misc_feature   cPPT/CTS (fragment): central polypurine tract and central termination sequence of HIV-1
   7707..7940    +  LTR            3' LTR (ΔU3): self-inactivating 3' long terminal repeat (LTR) from HIV-1
   8012..8133    +  polyA_signal   SV40 poly(A) signal: SV40 polyadenylation signal
   8173..8308    +  rep_origin     SV40 ori: SV40 origin of replication
   8329..8347    -  promoter       T7 promoter: promoter for bacteriophage T7 RNA polymerase
   8355..8510    +  CDS            lacZα (fragment): LacZα fragment of β-galactosidase; lacZ fragment
   8515..8943    +  rep_origin     f1 ori (sequence partly withheld): f1 bacteriophage origin of replication; arrow indicates direction of (+) strand synthesis
   8996..9100    +  promoter       AmpR promoter: bla
   9101..9961    +  CDS            AmpR: β-lactamase; bla; confers resistance to ampicillin, carbenicillin, and related antibiotics
  10132..10720   +  rep_origin     ori: high-copy-number ColE1/pMB1/pBR322/pUC origin of replication
  10903..10995   +  CDS            lacI (fragment): lac repressor; lacI; The lac repressor binds to the lac operator to inhibit transcription in E. coli. This inhibition can be relieved by adding lactose or isopropyl-β-D-thiogalactopyranoside (IPTG).
  11008..11029   +  protein_bind   CAP binding site: CAP binding activates transcription in the presence of cAMP. E. coli catabolite activator protein
  11044..11074   +  promoter       lac promoter: promoter for the E. coli lac operon
  11078..11100   +  protein_bind   lac operator (fragment): The lac repressor binds to the lac operator to inhibit transcription in E. coli. This inhibition can be relieved by adding lactose or isopropyl-β-D-thiogalactopyranoside (IPTG). lac repressor encoded by lacI
  11143..11161   +  promoter       T3 promoter: promoter for bacteriophage T3 RNA polymerase
