[The description below was written by a language model from this plasmid's Addgene catalogue record and pLannotate feature annotations shown in this document.]
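Description:
pL6puro-JeT-pmRevErbA-Electra2-NLS-Pest is a third-generation-style, self-inactivating lentiviral transfer plasmid built on a pLenti6-puromycin backbone. It is designed to report circadian clock activity as blue fluorescence in single mammalian cells. It is propagated in E. coli through a high-copy ColE1/pUC origin with ampicillin selection. An f1 origin and an SV40 origin are also annotated outside the viral cassette. The viral portion consists of an RSV promoter fused to a truncated HIV-1 5' LTR, the Ψ packaging signal with a gag fragment, the RRE, cPPT/CTS, WPRE and a ΔU3 3' LTR followed by an SV40 polyadenylation signal. Gateway attB4, attB1 and attB2 sites remain from vector assembly.

The payload, cloned between MluI and XbaI, is a mouse Nr1d1 (REV-ERBα) promoter region extending into a short stretch of Nr1d1 coding sequence. This is followed directly by the blue fluorescent protein Electra2, an SV40 nuclear localisation signal and a PEST degron from mouse ornithine decarboxylase. The automated annotation labels the fluorophore as mRuby3 and the degron as a d1EGFP fragment, presumably on sequence similarity, whereas the catalogue entry identifies the reporter as Electra2. The NLS concentrates the signal in the nucleus, and the PEST sequence shortens the protein's half-life so that fluorescence follows rhythmic promoter activity. A synthetic JeT promoter was added to boost expression. It is not annotated as such, though a short upstream hit labelled as a UbC promoter fragment may correspond to it. The depositor describes the resulting brightness as moderate and dependent on cell type, and suggests SV40-containing variants for a stronger signal. A separate PGK promoter drives puromycin N-acetyltransferase for selection of transduced cells. The construct was made by exchanging the fluorophore in a Venus version of the same reporter.
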