Addgene plasmid #240111: pL6puro-JeT-pmRevErbA-Electra2-NLS-Pest
Purpose: A lentiviral (blue) fluorescent reporter of circadian rhythm, based on the murine Nr1d1-gene (REVERBa protein), expression enhanced by synthtic JeT promoter.
Depositing lab: Achim Kramer. Depositing organization: Charite Universitaetsmedizin Berlin. Publication: A lentiviral fluorescent reporter to study circadian rhythms in single cells. Gabriel CH, Lehmann L, Ahlburg J, Achim Kramer A. bioRxiv 2025.06.30.661926 10.1101/2025.06.30.661926.
Backbone
  Vector backbone: pLenti6-puromycin
  Backbone manufacturer: VectorBuilder
  Vector type: Lentiviral
  Selectable markers: Puromycin
Growth in bacteria
  Bacterial resistance: Ampicillin, 100 μg/mL
  Growth temperature: 37°C
  Growth strain: NEB Stable
  Copy number: Unknown
Gene/Insert
  Gene/Insert name: murine Nr1d1 promoter+Electra2-NLS-Pest-Reporter (alt name: mREVERBa promoter)
  Species: M. musculus (mouse)
  Mutation: added JeT Promoter
  Entrez Gene: Nr1d1 (a.k.a. A530070C09Rik)
  Cloning method: Restriction Enzyme; 5′ cloning site MluI (not destroyed); 3′ cloning site XbaI (not destroyed)
  Sequencing primers: 5′ GAAGGAATAGAAGAAGAAGG; 3′ TCCAATGGCAGCTTCCAGTC
Resource information
  A portion of this plasmid was derived from a plasmid made by: Nagoshi et al. 2004 (doi: 10.1016/j.cell.2004.11.015, PMID: 15550250). Electra2 from Kiryl Piatkevich (Addgene Plasmid # 179479)
Terms and licenses: Academic/Nonprofit Terms; Industry Terms: Not Available to Industry
Depositor comments: Exchanged fluorophore from pL6puro-JeT-pmRevErbA-Venus-NLS-Pest. Insertion of JeT promoter confers moderate expression, depending on cell type. For higher brightness consider SV40 containing variants. Please visit https://doi.org/10.1101/2025.06.30.661926 for bioRxiv preprint.
How to cite: pL6puro-JeT-pmRevErbA-Electra2-NLS-Pest was a gift from Achim Kramer (Addgene plasmid # 240111 ; http://n2t.net/addgene:240111 ; RRID:Addgene_240111)
